>Addgene plasmid #68254 | pICSL11058 | depositor full sequence | sequence record 119199 | pICSL11058 sequence 4875 bps
GGAGGACCAAGCCCGTTATTCTGACAGTTCTGGTGCTCAACACATTTATATTTATCAAGGAGCACATTGT
TACTCACTGCTAGGAGGGAATCGAACTAGGAATATTGATCAGAGGAACTACGAGAGAGCTGAAGATAACT
GCCCTCTAGCTCTCACTGATCTGGGTCGCATAGTGAGATGCAGCCCACGTGAGTTCAGCAACGGTCTAGC
GCTGGGCTTTTAGGCCCGCATGATCGGGCTTTTGTCGGGTGGTCGACGTGTTCACGATTGGGGAGAGCAA
CGCAGCAGTTCCTCTTAGTTTAGTCCCACCTCGCCTGTCCAGCAGAGTTCTGACCGGTTTATAAACTCGC
TTGCTGCATCAGACTTGGCTGGCGTTGGTCGTAACAGTTTTAGAGCTAGAAATAGCAAGTTAAAATAAGG
CTAGTCCGTTATCAACTTGAAAAAGTGGCACCGAGTCGGTGCTTTTTTTCTAGACCCAGCTTTCTTGTAC
AAAGTTGGCATTACGCTCAGATTGTCTTCTGCACGAAGTGGTTTAAACTATCAGTGTTTGACAGGATATA
TTGGCGGGTAAACCTAAGAGAAAAGAGCGTTTATTAGAATAATCGGATATTTAAAAGGGCGTGAAAAGGT
TTATCCGTTCGTCCATTTGTATGTGCATGCCAACCACAGGGTTCCCCAGATCAGGCGCTGGCTGCTGAAC
CCCCAGCCGGAACTGACCCCACAAGGCCCTAGCGTTTGCAATGCACCAGGTCATCATTGACCCAGGCGTG
TTCCACCAGGCCGCTGCCTCGCAACTCTTCGCAGGCTTCGCCGACCTGCTCGCGCCACTTCTTCACGCGG
GTGGAATCCGATCCGCACATGAGGCGGAAGGTTTCCAGCTTGAGCGGGTACGGCTCCCGGTGCGAGCTGA
AATAGTCGAACATCCGTCGGGCCGTCGGCGACAGCTTGCGGTACTTCTCCCATATGAATTTCGTGTAGTG
GTCGCCAGCAAACAGCACGACGATTTCCTCGTCGATCAGGACCTGGCAACGGGACGTTTTCTTGCCACGG
TCCAGGACGCGGAAGCGGTGCAGCAGCGACACCGATTCCAGGTGCCCAACGCGGTCGGACGTGAAGCCCA
TCGCCGTCGCCTGTAGGCGCGACAGGCATTCCTCGGCCTTCGTGTAATACCGGCCATTGATCGACCAGCC
CAGGTCCTGGCAAAGCTCGTAGAACGTGAAGGTGATCGGCTCGCCGATAGGGGTGCGCTTCGCGTACTCC
AACACCTGCTGCCACACCAGTTCGTCATCGTCGGCCCGCAGCTCGACGCCGGTGTAGGTGATCTTCACGT
CCTTGTTGACGTGGAAAATGACCTTGTTTTGCAGCGCCTCGCGCGGGATTTTCTTGTTGCGCGTGGTGAA
CAGGGCAGAGCGGGCCGTGTCGTTTGGCATCGCTCGCATCGTGTCCGGCCACGGCGCAATATCGAACAAG
GAAAGCTGCATTTCCTTGATCTGCTGCTTCGTGTGTTTCAGCAACGCGGCCTGCTTGGCCTCGCTGACCT
GTTTTGCCAGGTCCTCGCCGGCGGTTTTTCGCTTCTTGGTCGTCATAGTTCCTCGCGTGTCGATGGTCAT
CGACTTCGCCAAACCTGCCGCCTCCTGTTCAAGACGACGCGAACGCTCCACGGCGGCCGATGGCGCGGGC
AGGGCAGGGGGAGCCAGTTGCACGCTGTCGCGCTCGATCTTGGCCGTAGCTTGCTGGACCATCGAGCCGA
CGGACTGGAAGGTTTCGCGGGGCGCACGCATGACGGTGCGGCTTGCGATGGTTTCGGCATCCTCGGCGGA
AAACCCCGCGTCGATCAGTTCTTGCCTGTATGCCTTCCGGTCAAACGTCCGATTCATTCACCCTCCTTGC
GGGATTGCCCCGACTCACGCCGGGGCAATGTGCCCTTATTCCTGATTTGACCCGCCTGGTGCCTTGGTGT
CCAGATAATCCACCTTATCGGCAATGAAGTCGGTCCCGTAGACCGTCTGGCCGTCCTTCTCGTACTTGGT
ATTCCGAATCTTGCCCTGCACGAATACCAGCGACCCCTTGCCCAAATACTTGCCGTGGGCCTCGGCCTGA
GAGCCAAAACACTTGATGCGGAAGAAGTCGGTGCGCTCCTGCTTGTCGCCGGCATCGTTGCGCCACATCT
AGGATCTGCCAGGAACCGTAAAAAGGCCGCGTTGCTGGCGTTTTTCCATAGGCTCCGCCCCCCTGACGAG
CATCACAAAAATCGACGCTCAAGTCAGAGGTGGCGAAACCCGACAGGACTATAAAGATACCAGGCGTTTC
CCCCTGGAAGCTCCCTCGTGCGCTCTCCTGTTCCGACCCTGCCGCTTACCGGATACCTGTCCGCCTTTCT
CCCTTCGGGAAGCGTGGCGCTTTCTCATAGCTCACGCTGTAGGTATCTCAGTTCGGTGTAGGTCGTTCGC
TCCAAGCTGGGCTGTGTGCACGAACCCCCCGTTCAGCCCGACCGCTGCGCCTTATCCGGTAACTATCGTC
TTGAGTCCAACCCGGTAAGACACGACTTATCGCCACTGGCAGCAGCCACTGGTAACAGGATTAGCAGAGC
GAGGTATGTAGGCGGTGCTACAGAGTTCTTGAAGTGGTGGCCTAACTACGGCTACACTAGAAGAACAGTA
TTTGGTATCTGCGCTCTGCTGAAGCCAGTTACCTTCGGAAAAAGAGTTGGTAGCTCTTGATCCGGCAAAC
AAACCACCGCTGGTAGCGGTGGTTTTTTTGTTTGCAAGCAGCAGATTACGCGCAGAAAAAAAGGATCTCA
AGAAGATCCTTTGATCTTTTCTACGGGGTCTGACGCTCAGTGGAACGAAAACTCACGTTAAGGGATTTTG
GTCATGAGATTATCAAAAAGGATCTTCACCTAGATCCTTTTAAATTAAAAATGAAGTTTTAAATCAATCT
AAAGTATATATGAGTAAACTTGGTCTGACAGTTACCAATGCTTAATCAGTGAGGCACCTATCTCAGCGAT
CTGTCTATTTCGTTCATCCATAGTTGCCTGACTCCCCGTCGTGTAGATAACTACGATACGGGAGGGCTTA
CCATCTGGCCCCAGTGCTGCAATGATACCGCGAGAACCACGCTCACCGGCTCCAGATTTATCAGCAATAA
ACCAGCCAGCCGGAAGGGCCGAGCGCAGAAGTGGTCCTGCAACTTTATCCGCCTCCATCCAGTCTATTAA
TTGTTGCCGGGAAGCTAGAGTAAGTAGTTCGCCAGTTAATAGTTTGCGCAACGTTGTTGCCATTGCTACA
GGCATCGTGGTGTCACGCTCGTCGTTTGGTATGGCTTCATTCAGCTCCGGTTCCCAACGATCAAGGCGAG
TTACATGATCCCCCATGTTGTGCAAAAAAGCGGTTAGCTCCTTCGGTCCTCCGATCGTTGTCAGAAGTAA
GTTGGCCGCAGTGTTATCACTCATGGTTATGGCAGCACTGCATAATTCTCTTACTGTCATGCCATCCGTA
AGATGCTTTTCTGTGACTGGTGAGTACTCAACCAAGTCATTCTGAGAATAGTGTATGCGGCGACCGAGTT
GCTCTTGCCCGGCGTCAATACGGGATAATACCGCGCCACATAGCAGAACTTTAAAAGTGCTCATCATTGG
AAAACGTTCTTCGGGGCGAAAACTCTCAAGGATCTTACCGCTGTTGAGATCCAGTTCGATGTAACCCACT
CGTGCACCCAACTGATCTTCAGCATCTTTTACTTTCACCAGCGTTTCTGGGTGAGCAAAAACAGGAAGGC
AAAATGCCGCAAAAAAGGGAATAAGGGCGACACGGAAATGTTGAATACTCATACTCTTCCTTTTTCAATA
TTATTGAAGCATTTATCAAGGTTATTGTCTCATGAGCGGATACATATTTGAATGTATTTAGAAAAATAAA
CAAATAGGGGTTCCGCGCACGAATTGGCCAGCGCTGCCATTTTTGGGGTGAGGCCGTTCGCGGCCGAGGG
GCGCAGCCCCTGGGGGGATGGGAGGCCCGCGTTAGCGGGCCGGGAGGGTTCGAGAAGGGGGGGCACCCCC
CTTCGGCGTGCGCGGTCACGCGCACAGGGCGCAGCCCTGGTTAAAAACAAGGTTTATAAATATTGGTTTA
AAAGCAGGTTAAAAGACAGGTTAGCGGTGGCCGAAAAACGGGCGGAAACCCTTGCAAATGCTGGATTTTC
TGCCTGTGGACAGCCCCTCAAATGTCAATAGGTGCGCCCCTCATCTGTCAGCACTCTGCCCCTCAAGTGT
CAAGGATCGCGCCCCTCATCTGTCAGTAGTCGCGCCCCTCAAGTGTCAATACCGCAGGGCACTTATCCCC
AGGCTTGTCCACATCATCTGTGGGAAACTCGCGTAAAATCAGGCGTTTTCGCCGATTTGCGAGGCTGGCC
AGCTCCACGTCGCCGGCCGAAATCGAGCCTGCCCCTCATCTGTCAACGCCGCGCCGGGTGAGTCGGCCCC
TCAAGTGTCAACGTCCGCCCCTCATCTGTCAGTGAGGGCCAAGTTTTCCGCGAGGTATCCACAACGCCGG
CGGCCGCGGTGTCTCGCACACGGCTTCGACGGCGTTTCTGGCGCGTTTGCAGGGCCATAGACGGCCGCCA
GCCCAGCGGCGAGGGCAACCAGCCCGGTGAGCGTCGCAAAGGAGATCCTGATCTGACTGATGGGCTGCCT
GTATCGAGTGGTGATTTTGTGCCGAGCTGCCGGTCGGGGAGCTGTTGGCTGGCTGGTGGCAGGATATATT
GTGGTGTAAACAAATTGACGCTTAGACAACTTAATAACACATTGCGGACGTTTTTAATGTACTGGGGTGG
ATGCAGTGGGCCCCACTCTGTGAAGACAATTACGAATTCCCATGG
Features (pLannotate 1.2.2; 10 found; start..end, strand, type, name):
    387..462     +  misc_RNA       gRNA scaffold: guide RNA scaffold for the Streptococcus pyogenes CRISPR/Cas9 system
    474..495     -  protein_bind   attB2 (fragment): mutant version of attB; recombination site for the Gateway® BP reaction BP Clonase™
    549..573     +  misc_feature   RB T-DNA repeat: right border repeat from nopaline C58 T-DNA
    685..705     -  CDS            TetR (fragment): tetracycline resistance regulatory protein; tetR
    732..1877    -  CDS            trfA: TRFA_ECOLX - Experimental evidence at protein level: Swiss-Prot protein existence level 1. Also involved in plasmid copy number control, promoting intermolecular coupling of protein bound iterons at oriV, which inhibits replication initiation. From Escherichia coli.
   2213..2801    -  rep_origin     ori: high-copy-number ColE1/pMB1/pBR322/pUC origin of replication
   2972..3832    -  CDS            AmpR: β-lactamase; bla; confers resistance to ampicillin, carbenicillin, and related antibiotics
   3833..3937    -  promoter       AmpR promoter: bla
   4024..4655    -  rep_origin     oriV: incP origin of replication
   4747..4771    +  misc_feature   LB T-DNA repeat: left border repeat from nopaline C58 T-DNA
