[The description below was written by a language model from this plasmid's Addgene catalogue record and pLannotate feature annotations shown in this document.]
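Description:
pICSL11058 is a Level 1 Golden Gate (MoClo-style) cassette plasmid for plant genome editing, built in the pICH47761 acceptor backbone and totalling 4,875 bp. Its 507 bp insert joins a wheat (Triticum aestivum) U6 promoter to a synthetic single guide RNA directed against the PM19_3 target in barley. The insert was assembled through BsaI sites that were destroyed in the process. The U6 promoter is an RNA polymerase III promoter, suited to producing short, uncapped transcripts such as guide RNAs. The feature table confirms the Streptococcus pyogenes Cas9 guide RNA scaffold downstream of where the spacer would sit, although the promoter itself was not annotated by the automated tool. Part of the insert derives from an earlier sgRNA template plasmid. A short attB2-like fragment and a TetR fragment also appear in the annotation and are probably incidental remnants rather than functional elements.

The backbone has binary-vector features. Nopaline-type left and right T-DNA border repeats flank the cassette position. A high-copy ColE1/pUC-type origin supports propagation in E. coli, while the incP oriV together with trfA allows low-copy replication in Agrobacterium tumefaciens. Selection is by ampicillin resistance (β-lactamase under its own promoter).

The plasmid carries no Cas9 gene or plant selectable marker. As a Level 1 module it is intended to be combined with other transcriptional units, such as Cas9 and selection cassettes, in a higher-level Golden Gate assembly. The associated work used such constructs to induce targeted, heritable Cas9 mutations in barley.
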