Addgene plasmid #68254: pICSL11058
Purpose: Level 1 Golden Gate Cassette: sgRNA cassette targeting PM19_3 in barley
Depositing lab: Nicola Patron. Depositing organization: Sainsbury Laboratory, Norwich. Publication: Induction of targeted, heritable mutations in barley and Brassica oleracea using RNA-guided Cas9 nuclease. Lawrenson T, Shorinola O, Stacey N, Li C, Ostergaard L, Patron N, Uauy C, Harwood W. Genome Biol. 2015 Nov 30;16(1):258. doi: 10.1186/s13059-015-0826-7. PubMed 26616834.
Backbone
  Vector backbone: pICH47761 (AddGene #48003)
  Total vector size (bp): 4875
  Vector type: Plant Expression, Synthetic Biology
Growth in bacteria
  Bacterial resistance: Ampicillin, 100 μg/mL
  Growth temperature: 37°C
  Growth strain: DH5alpha
  Growth instructions: Can also be grown in Agrobacterium tumefaciens GV3101/ LBA4404. Will be low copy in this species.
  Copy number: High Copy
Gene/Insert
  Gene/Insert name: Promoter_TaU6 + sgRNA_HvPM19_3
  Species: Tritucum aestivum and synthetic
  Insert size (bp): 507
  Cloning method: Restriction Enzyme; 5′ cloning site BsaI (destroyed during cloning); 3′ cloning site BsaI (destroyed during cloning)
  Sequencing primers: 5′ GAACCCTGTGGTTGGCATGCACATAC; 3′ CTGGTGGCAGGATATATTGTGGTG
Resource information
  A portion of this plasmid was derived from a plasmid made by: A portion of this gene came from AddGene #46966. A gift from Sophien Kamoun.
Terms and licenses: Academic/Nonprofit Terms; Industry Terms: Not Available to Industry
Depositor comments: Target sequence: GGCTGGCGTTGGTCGTAACA
How to cite: pICSL11058 was a gift from Nicola Patron (Addgene plasmid # 68254 ; http://n2t.net/addgene:68254 ; RRID:Addgene_68254)
