>Addgene plasmid #68254 | pICSL11058 | addgene partial sequence | sequence record 122203 | RB-F1 5'-ggataaaccttttcacgccc-3'
ACAATCTGAGCGTAATGCCAACTTTGTACAAGAAAGCTGGGTCTAGAAAAAAAGCACCGACTCGGTGCCA
CTTTTTCAAGTTGATAACGGACTAGCCTTATTTTAACTTGCTATTTCTAGCTCTAAAACTGTTACGACCA
ACGCCAGCCAAGTCTGATGCAGCAAGCGAGTTTATAAACCGGTCAGAACTCTGCTGGACAGGCGAGGTGG
GACTAAACTAANAGGAACTGCTGCGTTGCTCTCCCCAATCGTGAACACGTCGACCACCCGACAAAAGCCC
GATCATGCGGGCCTAAAAGCCCAGCGCTAGACCGTTGCTGANCTCACGTGGGCTGCATCTCACTATGCGA
CCCAGATCAGTGAGAGCTAGAGGGCAGTTATCTTCAGCTCTCTCGTAGTTCCTCTGATCAATATTCCTAG
TTCGATTCCCTCCTAGCAGTGAGTAACAATGTGCTCC
